>Addgene plasmid #16653 | pCMV-Myc CDC4 R465C | addgene partial sequence | sequence record 23050 | 16653 with EBV rev
CGCGGCCGCGTCACATCAAAGTCCAGCACCAGCAGCTTGGTTTCTTCAGTCCCATTCCGACTCCCAACTG
CACACACCAGCTTTGTGTTTGAGGCTCTGATCCGCCACACAACTCCCCCACTCCCCCCACTCTCCAATGT
GACTAGGTTTCGAATAAATTCACCCGTTTTCAAGTCCCATAGTTCTACAGTTCCATCATCTGAGCTGGTA
GTTACAAAGTTCTTGTTGAACTGTAAACAGGTCACAGCACTCTGATGCTTGTTGGGACCTTGCAATGTTT
GTACACACTGTCCTGTTTTGATATCCCAGATTTTAACTGTAGAATCTGCATTCCCAGAAACAAGAATATT
GGCTTTGAATTCCATTCCACTTGTTAACGACTGGTGCCCTGTTAACGTGTGAATGCAATTCCCTGTCTCC
ACATCCCAAACACGGATTGATGTATCAAGAGATCCACTCACCACATGGATACCATCAAACTGTAATGAAT
AGACTCTATTAGTATGCCCCTGCAACGTGTGTAGACAGGTTTCAGCCTCTGGATCCCACACCTTTACCAT
AAAATCATATGCTCCACTAACAACCCTCCTGCCATCATATTGAACACAGCGGACTGCTGCAACATGACCC
ATCAAAACATGTAAACACTGGCCTGTCTCAATATCCCAAACCCTAAGAGTGGCATCTCGAGAACCGCTAA
CAACTCTTTTTTCATGAAGATGCATACAACACACAGTGGAAGTATGCCCATATAAGGTGTGTATACATTC
TCCAGTCTCTGCATTCACACTTTGAGTGTCCGATCTGT
