[The description below was written by a language model from this plasmid's Addgene catalogue record.]
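Description:
pCMV-Myc CDC4 R465C is a mammalian expression plasmid built on the commercial pCMV-Myc backbone (about 3.8 kb without insert). It is propagated in E. coli as a high-copy plasmid under ampicillin selection. As the backbone name indicates, expression in mammalian cells is driven by a CMV promoter, a strong constitutive viral promoter suited to transient transfection. The record lists no mammalian selection marker, and no feature table is provided, so other backbone elements cannot be confirmed here.

The insert is a roughly 1.5 kb fragment of human CDC4 cDNA, the gene now designated FBXW7 and also known as Archipelago, hAgo or SEL-10. The depositor describes the fragment as encompassing the entire open reading frame. It was cloned between BglII and NotI sites, both of which remain intact, placing it in frame behind a backbone-encoded N-terminal Myc epitope tag that allows the protein to be detected or immunoprecipitated with anti-Myc antibodies. The coding sequence carries the R465C point mutation. FBXW7 is the F-box substrate-recognition subunit of an SCF ubiquitin ligase, and the associated publication concerns how inactivation of hCDC4 can cause chromosomal instability. The construct is therefore suited to expressing a tagged mutant form of the protein in cultured cells, for example for comparison with a wild-type version.

One caveat is recorded: repository quality-control sequencing suggested some additional, unexpected mutations in the gene whose functional effect is unknown. The depositor notes, however, that this is the same plasmid used in the published work.
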