Addgene plasmid #16653: pCMV-Myc CDC4 R465C
Depositing lab: Bert Vogelstein. Depositing organization: Johns Hopkins University and School of Medicine. Publication: Inactivation of hCDC4 can cause chromosomal instability. Rajagopalan H, Jallepalli PV, Rago C, Velculescu VE, Kinzler KW, Vogelstein B, Lengauer C. Nature. 2004 Mar 4. 428(6978):77-81. 10.1038/nature02313 PubMed 14999283.
Backbone
  Vector backbone: pCMV-Myc
  Backbone manufacturer: Clontech
  Backbone size w/o insert (bp): 3800
  Vector type: Mammalian Expression
Growth in bacteria
  Bacterial resistance: Ampicillin, 100 μg/mL
  Growth temperature: 37°C
  Growth strain: DH5alpha
  Copy number: High Copy
Gene/Insert
  Gene/Insert name: CDC4 R465C (alt name: Archipelago)
  Species: H. sapiens (human)
  Insert size (bp): 1500
  Mutation: R465C
  Entrez Gene: FBXW7 (a.k.a. AGO, CDC4, DEDHIL, FBW6, FBW7, FBX30, FBXO30, FBXW6, SEL-10, SEL10, hAgo, hCdc4)
  Tag / fusion protein: myc (N terminal on backbone)
  Cloning method: Restriction Enzyme; 5′ cloning site BglII (not destroyed); 3′ cloning site NotI (not destroyed)
  Sequencing primers: 5′ n/a; 3′ EBV rev
Terms and licenses: Academic/Nonprofit Terms; Industry Terms: Not Available to Industry
Depositor comments: A 1.5kb fragment of human CDC4 cDNA (nucleotides 374-1874), which encompasses the entire ORF, was cloned into pCMV-Myc. Addgene's quality control sequence suggests there are some unexpected mutations in the gene. The effect these mutations have on function is unknown, but this is the plasmid used in the Vogelstein article, so it should behave as reported.
How to cite: pCMV-Myc CDC4 R465C was a gift from Bert Vogelstein (Addgene plasmid # 16653 ; http://n2t.net/addgene:16653 ; RRID:Addgene_16653)
